>Addgene plasmid #161421 | pDONR221-NIPA2_STOP | addgene full sequence | sequence record 420957 | Addgene NGS Result
CTTTCCTGCGTTATCCCCTGATTCTGTGGATAACCGTATTACCGCCTTTGAGTGAGCTGATACCGCTCGC
CGCAGCCGAACGACCGAGCGCAGCGAGTCAGTGAGCGAGGAAGCGGAAGAGCGCCCAATACGCAAACCGC
CTCTCCCCGCGCGTTGGCCGATTCATTAATGCAGCTGGCACGACAGGTTTCCCGACTGGAAAGCGGGCAG
TGAGCGCAACGCAATTAATACGCGTACCGCTAGCCAGGAAGAGTTTGTAGAAACGCAAAAAGGCCATCCG
TCAGGATGGCCTTCTGCTTAGTTTGATGCCTGGCAGTTTATGGCGGGCGTCCTGCCCGCCACCCTCCGGG
CCGTTGCTTCACAACGTTCAAATCCGCTCCCGGCGGATTTGTCCTACTCAGGAGAGCGTTCACCGACAAA
CAACAGATAAAACGAAAGGCCCAGTCTTCCGACTGAGCCTTTCGTTTTATTTGATGCCTGGCAGTTCCCT
ACTCTCGCGTTAACGCTAGCATGGATGTTTTCCCAGTCACGACGTTGTAAAACGACGGCCAGTCTTAAGC
TCGGGCCCCAAATAATGATTTTATTTTGACTGATAGTGACCTGTTCGTTGCAACACATTGATGAGCAATG
CTTTTTTATAATGCCAACTTTGTACAAAAAAGCAGGCTCCACCATGTCCCAGGGCAGGGGCAAGTACGAC
TTCTATATCGGCCTGGGCCTGGCCATGAGCTCCTCTATCTTCATCGGCGGCAGCTTCATCCTGAAGAAGA
AGGGACTGCTGAGGCTGGCAAGGAAGGGATCCATGAGGGCAGGACAGGGAGGACACGCCTACCTGAAGGA
GTGGCTGTGGTGGGCAGGACTGCTGAGCATGGGAGCAGGAGAGGTGGCAAATTTCGCAGCCTATGCCTTT
GCCCCAGCCACCCTGGTGACACCACTGGGCGCCCTGAGCGTGCTGGTGTCCGCCATCCTGAGCTCCTACT
TTCTGAATGAGCGGCTGAACCTGCACGGCAAGATCGGCTGCCTGCTGTCTATCCTGGGCAGCACCGTGAT
GGTCATCCACGCCCCTAAGGAGGAGGAGATCGAGACACTGAATGAGATGTCCCACAAGCTGGGCGATCCA
GGCTTCGTGGTGTTTGCCACCCTGGTGGTCATCGTGGCCCTGATCCTGATCTTCGTGGTGGGACCAAGGC
ACGGACAGACCAACATCCTGGTGTACATCACAATCTGCTCTGTGATCGGCGCCTTTTCTGTGAGCTGCGT
GAAGGGCCTGGGCATCGCCATCAAGGAGCTGTTCGCAGGCAAGCCCGTGCTGAGGCACCCTCTGGCCTGG
ATCCTGCTGCTGTCTCTGATCGTGTGCGTGAGCACCCAGATCAATTATCTGAACAGAGCCCTGGACATCT
TTAACACCTCTATCGTGACACCCATCTACTACGTGTTCTTCACCACAAGCGTGCTGACATGTTCCGCCAT
CCTGTTCAAGGAGTGGCAGGATATGCCTGTGGACGATGTGATCGGCACCCTGAGCGGCTTCTTTACAATC
ATCGTGGGCATCTTCCTGCTGCACGCCTTTAAGGACGTGTCCTTCTCTCTGGCCTCCCTGCCCGTGTCTT
TTAGAAAGGATGAGAAGGCCATGAATGGCAACCTGTCCAATATGTATGAGGTGCTGAACAATAACGAGGA
GTCTCTGACCTGTGGCATCGAGCAGCACACAGGCGAGAACGTGTCCCGGAGAAATGGCAACCTGACCGCC
TTCTGAGACCCAGCTTTCTTGTACAAAGTTGGCATTATAAGAAAGCATTGCTTATCAATTTGTTGCAACG
AACAGGTCACTATCAGTCAAAATAAAATCATTATTTGCCATCCAGCTGATATCCCCTATAGTGAGTCGTA
TTACATGGTCATAGCTGTTTCCTGGCAGCTCTGGCCCGTGTCTCAAAATCTCTGATGTTACATTGCACAA
GATAAAAATATATCATCATGAACAATAAAACTGTCTGCTTACATAAACAGTAATACAAGGGGTGTTATGA
GCCATATTCAACGGGAAACGTCGAGGCCGCGATTAAATTCCAACATGGATGCTGATTTATATGGGTATAA
ATGGGCTCGCGATAATGTCGGGCAATCAGGTGCGACAATCTATCGCTTGTATGGGAAGCCCGATGCGCCA
GAGTTGTTTCTGAAACATGGCAAAGGTAGCGTTGCCAATGATGTTACAGATGAGATGGTCAGACTAAACT
GGCTGACGGAATTTATGCCTCTTCCGACCATCAAGCATTTTATCCGTACTCCTGATGATGCATGGTTACT
CACCACTGCGATCCCCGGAAAAACAGCATTCCAGGTATTAGAAGAATATCCTGATTCAGGTGAAAATATT
GTTGATGCGCTGGCAGTGTTCCTGCGCCGGTTGCATTCGATTCCTGTTTGTAATTGTCCTTTTAACAGCG
ATCGCGTATTTCGTCTCGCTCAGGCGCAATCACGAATGAATAACGGTTTGGTTGATGCGAGTGATTTTGA
TGACGAGCGTAATGGCTGGCCTGTTGAACAAGTCTGGAAAGAAATGCATAAACTTTTGCCATTCTCACCG
GATTCAGTCGTCACTCATGGTGATTTCTCACTTGATAACCTTATTTTTGACGAGGGGAAATTAATAGGTT
GTATTGATGTTGGACGAGTCGGAATCGCAGACCGATACCAGGATCTTGCCATCCTATGGAACTGCCTCGG
TGAGTTTTCTCCTTCATTACAGAAACGGCTTTTTCAAAAATATGGTATTGATAATCCTGATATGAATAAA
TTGCAGTTTCATTTGATGCTCGATGAGTTTTTCTAATCAGAATTGGTTAATTGGTTGTAACACTGGCAGA
GCATTACGCTGACTTGACGGGACGGCGCAAGCTCATGACCAAAATCCCTTAACGTGAGTTACGCGTCGTT
CCACTGAGCGTCAGACCCCGTAGAAAAGATCAAAGGATCTTCTTGAGATCCTTTTTTTCTGCGCGTAATC
TGCTGCTTGCAAACAAAAAAACCACCGCTACCAGCGGTGGTTTGTTTGCCGGATCAAGAGCTACCAACTC
TTTTTCCGAAGGTAACTGGCTTCAGCAGAGCGCAGATACCAAATACTGTTCTTCTAGTGTAGCCGTAGTT
AGGCCACCACTTCAAGAACTCTGTAGCACCGCCTACATACCTCGCTCTGCTAATCCTGTTACCAGTGGCT
GCTGCCAGTGGCGATAAGTCGTGTCTTACCGGGTTGGACTCAAGACGATAGTTACCGGATAAGGCGCAGC
GGTCGGGCTGAACGGGGGGTTCGTGCACACAGCCCAGCTTGGAGCGAACGACCTACACCGAACTGAGATA
CCTACAGCGTGAGCTATGAGAAAGCGCCACGCTTCCCGAAGGGAGAAAGGCGGACAGGTATCCGGTAAGC
GGCAGGGTCGGAACAGGAGAGCGCACGAGGGAGCTTCCAGGGGGAAACGCCTGGTATCTTTATAGTCCTG
TCGGGTTTCGCCACCTCTGACTTGAGCGTCGATTTTTGTGATGCTCGTCAGGGGGGCGGAGCCTATGGAA
AAACGCCAGCAACGCGGCCTTTTTACGGTTCCTGGCCTTTTGCTGGCCTTTTGCTCACATGTT
Features (pLannotate 1.2.2; 10 found; start..end, strand, type, name):
    121..213     +  CDS            lacI (fragment): lac repressor; lacI; The lac repressor binds to the lac operator to inhibit transcription in E. coli. This inhibition can be relieved by adding lactose or isopropyl-β-D-thiogalactopyranoside (IPTG).
    268..295     -  terminator     rrnB T2 terminator: transcription terminator T2 from the E. coli rrnB gene
    427..470     +  terminator     rrnB T1 terminator: Escherichia coli rrnB; transcription terminator T1 from the E. coli rrnB gene
    517..553     -  CDS            lacZα (fragment): LacZα fragment of β-galactosidase; lacZ fragment
    569..668     +  protein_bind   attL1: mutant version of attL; recombination site for the Gateway® LR reaction LR Clonase™
    674..1753    +  CDS            NIPA2: NIPA2_HUMAN - Experimental evidence at transcript level: Swiss-Prot protein existence level 2. Acts as a selective Mg(2+) transporter. From Homo sapiens (Human).
   1758..1857    -  protein_bind   attL2: mutant version of attL; recombination site for the Gateway® LR reaction LR Clonase™
   1875..1893    -  promoter       T7 promoter: promoter for bacteriophage T7 RNA polymerase
   2027..2836    +  CDS            KanR: aminoglycoside phosphotransferase; aph(3')-Ia; confers resistance to kanamycin in bacteria or G418 (Geneticin®) in eukaryotes
   2983..3571    +  rep_origin     ori: high-copy-number ColE1/pMB1/pBR322/pUC origin of replication
