[The description below was written by a language model from this plasmid's Addgene catalogue record and pLannotate feature annotations shown in this document.]
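Description:
pDONR221-NIPA2_STOP is a Gateway entry clone built on the pDONR221 backbone, carrying a codon-optimized open reading frame for human NIPA2 (also called SLC57A2), annotated as a selective magnesium transporter. The sequenced plasmid is about 3.6 kb, consistent with a roughly 2.55 kb backbone plus a 1,083 bp insert. It is maintained in E. coli at high copy through a ColE1/pUC-type origin and is selected with kanamycin via the aph(3')-Ia resistance gene.

The NIPA2 coding sequence sits between attL1 and attL2, the recombination sites that LR Clonase uses to transfer an insert directionally into any attR-containing destination vector. Although the catalogue lists the vector type as mammalian expression, the feature table shows no eukaryotic promoter or polyadenylation signal driving the ORF. Expression is therefore expected to depend on the destination vector chosen, which fits the stated purpose of subcloning into custom expression vectors. The rrnB T1 and T2 terminators upstream of attL1 insulate the insert from read-through transcription in bacteria. A T7 promoter lies just beyond attL2, pointing back towards the insert. The short lacI and lacZα fragments are backbone remnants rather than functional genes. M13 forward and reverse priming sites flank the cassette for sequence verification.

This version keeps a stop codon at the end of the ORF, so it suits native, untagged C-terminal expression or N-terminal fusions supplied by the destination vector. A companion clone without the stop codon exists for C-terminal tagging. The plasmid belongs to a consortium collection of solute carrier (SLC) transporter clones made to support functional and drug-discovery studies of this protein family.
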