Addgene plasmid #161421: pDONR221-NIPA2_STOP
Purpose: Gateway entry clone with codon-optimized ORF sequence for subcloning into custom expression vectors. Contains a STOP codon at the end of the codon-optimized ORF sequence.
Depositing lab: RESOLUTE Consortium & Giulio Superti-Furga. Depositing organization: CeMM Research Center for Molecular Medicine. Publication: The RESOLUTE consortium: unlocking SLC transporters for drug discovery. Superti-Furga G, Lackner D, Wiedmer T, Ingles-Prieto A, Barbosa B, Girardi E, Goldmann U, Gurtl B, Klavins K, Klimek C, Lindinger S, Lineiro-Retes E, Muller AC, Onstein S, Redinger G, Reil D, Sedlyarov V, Wolf G, Crawford M, Everley R, ... Steppan CM. Nat Rev Drug Discov. 2020 Jul;19(7):429-430. doi: 10.1038/d41573-020-00056-6. PubMed 32265506.
Backbone
  Vector backbone: pDONR221
  Backbone manufacturer: ThermoFisher Scientific
  Backbone size w/o insert (bp): 2550
  Vector type: Mammalian Expression
Growth in bacteria
  Bacterial resistance: Kanamycin, 50 μg/mL
  Growth temperature: 37°C
  Growth strain: NEB Stable
  Copy number: High Copy
Gene/Insert
  Gene/Insert name: NIPA2 (alt name: SLC57A2)
  Species: H. sapiens (human)
  Insert size (bp): 1083
  Entrez Gene: NIPA2 (a.k.a. SLC57A2)
  Cloning method: Gateway Cloning
  Sequencing primers: 5′ M13-fwd; 3′ M13-rev
Terms and licenses: Academic/Nonprofit Terms; Industry Terms
Depositor comments: This plasmid contains a STOP codon at the end of the codon-optimized ORF. For the version of this plasmid that does not contain a STOP codon, please see Addgene plasmid 132255 For more information on the full Resolute plasmid collection, please see www.addgene.org/depositor-collections/re-solute/. Please provide your feedback on this plasmid to the RESOLUTE consortium by filling out their RESOLUTE repository feedback form: https://forms.office.com/Pages/ResponsePage.aspx?id=0e05yklzmkS7rjFGQL4N7z4feCLQvEJAmVcOCM_u885UN1JJRko0Ukg4TVQwNTZLOUxPQVJWT1NHUCQlQCN0PWcu
How to cite: pDONR221-NIPA2_STOP was a gift from RESOLUTE Consortium & Giulio Superti-Furga (Addgene plasmid # 161421 ; http://n2t.net/addgene:161421 ; RRID:Addgene_161421)
